Addgene plasmid #84802: pET - FnR062.Y78W
Purpose: bacterial expression of FnR.0.6.2-Y78W protein
Depositing lab: Benjamin Hackel. Depositing organization: University of Minnesota. Publication: Development and Implementation of a Protein–Protein Binding Experiment To Teach Intermolecular Interactions in High School or Undergraduate Classrooms. Johnson SM, Javner C, Hackel BJ. J. Chem. Educ. 2017, 94, 3, 367–374 10.1021/acs.jchemed.6b00323.
Backbone
  Vector backbone: pET
  Vector type: Bacterial Expression
Growth in bacteria
  Bacterial resistance: Kanamycin, 50 μg/mL
  Growth temperature: 37°C
  Growth strain: T7 express
  Copy number: High Copy
Gene/Insert
  Gene/Insert name: FnR.0.6.2-Y78W
  Species: H. sapiens (human)
  Mutation: Y78W
  Tag / fusion protein: 6xHis (C terminal on insert)
  Cloning method: Restriction Enzyme; 5′ cloning site unknown (unknown if destroyed); 3′ cloning site unknown (unknown if destroyed)
Terms and licenses: Academic/Nonprofit Terms; Industry Terms: Not Available to Industry
How to cite: pET - FnR062.Y78W was a gift from Benjamin Hackel (Addgene plasmid # 84802 ; http://n2t.net/addgene:84802 ; RRID:Addgene_84802)
