[The description below was written by a language model from this plasmid's Addgene catalogue record.]
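Description:
pET - FnR062.Y78W is a bacterial expression plasmid built on a pET backbone for producing the FnR.0.6.2-Y78W protein in E. coli. It is selected with kanamycin, is recorded as high copy, and is propagated in a T7 Express strain. That host choice fits the usual pET design, in which the insert is transcribed by T7 RNA polymerase supplied by the host. The record does not explicitly list the promoter, origin of replication or other backbone elements, and no feature table is provided, so these details cannot be confirmed here.

The insert is listed as being of human origin and carries a single substitution, tyrosine to tryptophan at position 78 (Y78W). The name suggests it is a point variant of a parent protein designated FnR.0.6.2, but the record does not describe the parent molecule, its scaffold or its binding partner. A 6xHis tag is fused to the C terminus of the insert, which would allow purification of the expressed protein by immobilised metal affinity chromatography and detection with anti-His reagents. The insert was introduced by restriction enzyme cloning, though the 5′ and 3′ sites used are not recorded.

The stated purpose is simply bacterial expression of the mutant protein. The associated publication concerns a protein–protein binding experiment designed to teach intermolecular interactions in high school or undergraduate classrooms, so the construct most likely serves as a source of recombinant protein for that exercise. The specific role of the Y78W substitution in the experiment is not stated.
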