>Addgene plasmid #84802 | pET - FnR062.Y78W | depositor partial sequence | sequence record 162577 | insert sequence
ATGGCTAGCTCCTCCGACTCTCCGCGTAACCTGGAGGTTACCAACGCAACTCCGAACTCTCTGACTATTT
CTTGGGACGATCCTTATCACGCTATCTATTACCGTATCACCTACGGCGAAACTGGTGGTAACTCCCCGAG
CCAGGAATTCACTGTTCCGAGATCTTATTCTAATGCGACCATCAGCGGTCTGAAACCGGGCCAGGATTAT
ACCATTACCGTGTACGCTGTAACCGGTTGGAACGACGATTCAAACCCAATCAGCATCAATTATCGCACCG
AAATCGACAAACCGTCTCAGGGATCCCACCATCACCATCATCACTGA
