>Addgene plasmid #84802 | pET - FnR062.Y78W | addgene partial sequence | sequence record 163721 | T7 5'-TAATACGACTCACTATAGGG-3'
TTTTGTTTAACTTTAAGAAGGAGATATACATATGGCTAGCTCCTCCGACTCTCCGCGTAACCTGGAGGTT
ACCAACGCAACTCCGAACTCTCTGACTATTTCTTGGGACGATCCTTATCACGCTATCTATTACCGTATCA
CCTACGGCGAAACTGGTGGTAACTCCCCGAGCCAGGAATTCACTGTTCCGAGATCTTATTCTAATGCGAC
CATCAGCGGTCTGAAACCGGGCCAGGATTATACCATTACCGTGTACGCTGTAACCGGTTGGAACGACGAT
TCAAACCCAATCAGCATCAATTATCGCACCGAAATCGACAAACCGTCTCAGGGATCCCACCATCACCATC
ATCACTGATTAACTAAACGAGATCCGGCTGCTAACAAAGCCCGAAAGGAAGCTGAGTTGGCTGCTGCCAC
CGCTGAGCAATAACTAGCATAACCCCTTGGGGCCTCTAAACGGGTCTTGAGGGGTTTTTTGCTGAAAGGA
GGAACTATATCCGGATTGGCGAATGGG
[124 nt withheld, positions 518-641]
C
[91 nt withheld, positions 643-733]
A
[49 nt withheld, positions 735-783]
CCTTTGACGTTGGAGTCCACGTTCTTT
[37 nt withheld, positions 811-847]
ACCCTATCTCGGTCTATTCTTTTGATTTATAAGGGATTTTGCCGATTTCGGCCTATTGGTTAAAAAATGA
GCTGATTTAACAAAAATTTAACGCGAATTTTAACAAAATATTAACGCTTACAATTTAGGTGGCACTTTTC
GGGGAAATGTGC
