>Addgene plasmid #84802 | pET - FnR062.Y78W | addgene partial sequence | sequence record 163722 | T7 5'-TAATACGACTCACTATAGGG-3'
TTTGTTAGCAGCCGGATCTCGTTTAGTTAATCAGTGATGATGGTGATGGTGGGATCCCTGAGACGGTTTG
TCGATTTCGGTGCGATAATTGATGCTGATTGGGTTTGAATCGTCGTTCCAACCGGTTACAGCGTACACGG
TAATGGTATAATCCTGGCCCGGTTTCAGACCGCTGATGGTCGCATTAGAATAAGATCTCGGAACAGTGAA
TTCCTGGCTCGGGGAGTTACCACCAGTTTCGCCGTAGGTGATACGGTAATAGATAGCGTGATAAGGATCG
TCCCAAGAAATAGTCAGAGAGTTCGGAGTTGCGTTGGTAACCTCCAGGTTACGCGGAGAGTCGGAGGAGC
TAGCCATATGTATATCTCCTTCTTAAAGTTAAACAAAATTATTTCTAGAGGGGAATTGTTATCCGCTCAC
AATTCCCCTATAGTGAGTCGTATTAATTTCGCGGGATCGAGATCTCGATCCTCTACGCCGGACGCATCGT
GGCCGGCATCACCGGCGCCACAGGTGCGGTTGCTGGCGCCTATATCGCCGACATCACCGATGGGGAAGAT
CGGGCTCGCCACTTCGGGCTCATGAGCGCTTGTTTCGGCGTGGGTATGGTGGCAGGCCCCGTGGCCGGGG
GACTGTTGGGCGCCATCTCCTTGCATGCACCATTCCTTGCGGCGGCGGTGCTCAACGGCCTCAACCTACT
ACTGGGCTGCTTCCTAATGCAGGAGTCGCATAAGGGAGAGCGTCGAGATCCCGGACACCATCGAATGGCG
CAAAACCTTTCGCGGTATGGCATGATAGCGCCCGGAAGAGAGTCAATTCAGGGTGGTGAATGTGAAACCA
GTAACGTTATACGATGTCGCAGAGTATGCCGGTGTCTCTTATCAGACCGTTTCCCGCGTGGTGAACCAGG
CCAGCCACGTTTCTGC
