>Addgene plasmid #84802 | pET - FnR062.Y78W | addgene partial sequence | sequence record 163723 | T7term 5'-GCTAGTTATTGCTCAGCGG-3'
TTTGTTAGCAGCCGGATCTCGTTTAGTTAATCAGTGATGATGGTGATGGTGGGATCCCTGAGACGGTTTG
TCGATTTCGGTGCGATAATTGATGCTGATTGGGTTTGAATCGTCGTTCCAACCGGTTACAGCGTACACGG
TAATGGTATAATCCTGGCCCGGTTTCAGACCGCTGATGGTCGCATTAGAATAAGATCTCGGAACAGTGAA
TTCCTGGCTCGGGGAGTTACCACCAGTTTCGCCGTAGGTGATACGGTAATAGATAGCGTGATAAGGATCG
TCCCAAGAAATAGTCAGAGAGTTCGGAGTTGCGTTGGTAACCTCCAGGTTACGCGGAGAGTCGGAGGAGC
TAGCCATATGTATATCTCCTTCTTAAAGTTAAACAAAATTATTTCTAGAGGGGAATTGTTATCCGCTCAC
AATTCCCCTATAGTGAGTCGTATTAATTTCGCGGGATCGAGATCTCGATCCTCTACGCCGGACGCATCGT
GGCCGGCATCACCGGCGCCACAGGTGCGGTTGCTGGCGCCTATATCGCCGACATCACCGATGGGGAAGAT
CGGGCTCGCCACTTCGGGCTCATGAGCGCTTGTTTCGGCGTGGGTATGGTGGCAGGCCCCGTGGCCGGGG
GACTGTTGGGCGCCATCTCCTTGCATGCACCATTCCTTGCGGCGGCGGTGCTCAACGGCCTCAACCTACT
ACTGGGCTGCTTCCTAATGCAGGAGTCGCATAAGGGAGAGCGTCGAGATCCCGGACACCATCGAATGGCG
CAAAACCTTTCGCGGTATGGCATGATAGCGCCCGGAAGAGAGTCAATTCAGGGTGGTGAATGTGAAACCA
GTAACGTTATACGATGTCGCAGAGTATGCCGGTGTCTCTTATCAGACCGTTTCCCGCGTGGTGAACCCAG
GCCAGCCACGTTTTCTGC
